Addgene plasmid #42025: pmyc-GFP-TNRC6B-(997-1084)-NES-mut
Depositing lab: Kumiko Ui-Tei. Depositing organization: The University of Tokyo. Publication: Human TNRC6A is an Argonaute-navigator protein for microRNA-mediated gene silencing in the nucleus. Nishi K, Nishi A, Nagasawa T, Ui-Tei K. RNA. 2013 Jan;19(1):17-35. doi: 10.1261/rna.034769.112. Epub 2012 Nov 13. PubMed 23150874.
Backbone
  Vector backbone: pcDNA3.1
  Backbone size w/o insert (bp): 5338
  Total vector size (bp): 6379
  Vector type: Mammalian Expression
  Selectable markers: Neomycin (select with G418)
Growth in bacteria
  Bacterial resistance: Ampicillin, 100 μg/mL
  Growth temperature: 37°C
  Growth strain: DH5alpha
  Copy number: High Copy
Gene/Insert
  Gene/Insert name: TNRC6B
  Species: H. sapiens (human)
  Mutation: contain aa997-1084, L1009A, F1013A, M1016A, L1018A
  GenBank ID: NP_055903
  Entrez Gene: TNRC6B (a.k.a. GDSBA)
  Promoter: CMV
  Tag / fusion protein: Myc (N terminal on insert); EGFP (N terminal on insert)
  Cloning method: Restriction Enzyme; 5′ cloning site NheI (not destroyed); 3′ cloning site XbaI (not destroyed)
  Sequencing primers: 5′ CGCAAATGGGCGGTAGGCGTG
Terms and licenses: Academic/Nonprofit Terms; Industry Terms: Not Available to Industry
How to cite: pmyc-GFP-TNRC6B-(997-1084)-NES-mut was a gift from Kumiko Ui-Tei (Addgene plasmid # 42025 ; http://n2t.net/addgene:42025 ; RRID:Addgene_42025)
