[The description below was written by a language model from this plasmid's Addgene catalogue record and pLannotate feature annotations shown in this document.]
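Description:
pmyc-GFP-TNRC6B-(997-1084)-NES-mut is a 6,379 bp mammalian expression plasmid built on the pcDNA3.1 backbone. It is maintained in E. coli through a high-copy ColE1/pUC-type origin and an ampicillin resistance (β-lactamase) gene. It also carries an f1 phage origin. For selection in mammalian cells, an SV40 early promoter drives a neomycin phosphotransferase gene followed by an SV40 polyadenylation signal, which confers G418 resistance.

The expression cassette uses the human CMV immediate-early enhancer and promoter, with a T7 promoter just downstream, and ends in the bovine growth hormone polyadenylation signal. The insert was cloned between NheI and XbaI sites. It encodes an N-terminal Myc tag and EGFP fused in frame to a short fragment of human TNRC6B covering amino acids 997–1084. The feature table annotates EGFP and the TNRC6B fragment but not the Myc tag. It labels the fragment by its mouse orthologue, which reflects homology matching, since the catalogue gives the species as human. The fragment carries four alanine substitutions, L1009A, F1013A, M1016A and L1018A. The construct name indicates that these changes disrupt a nuclear export signal (NES) in this region.

TNRC6B belongs to the GW182 family of Argonaute-associated scaffold proteins that act in microRNA-mediated silencing. The associated publication concerns nuclear–cytoplasmic trafficking of the related TNRC6A. The plasmid is therefore most plausibly used as a fluorescent localisation reporter. Comparing the distribution of this mutant GFP fusion with a wild-type counterpart would test whether the hydrophobic residues are needed for export activity, although the record does not describe a specific application.
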