Features (pLannotate 1.2.2; 21 found; start..end, strand, type, name):
     28..80      -  misc_feature   bom (fragment): basis of mobility region from pBR322
    235..614     +  enhancer       CMV enhancer: human cytomegalovirus immediate early enhancer
    615..818     +  promoter       CMV promoter: human cytomegalovirus (CMV) immediate early promoter
    814..847     +  LTR            5' LTR (truncated) (fragment): truncated 5' long terminal repeat (LTR) from HIV-1
    863..881     +  promoter       T7 promoter: promoter for bacteriophage T7 RNA polymerase
    949..1665    +  CDS            EGFP: EGFP is a basic (constitutively fluorescent) green fluorescent protein published in 1996, derived from Aequorea victoria. It is reported to be a rapidly-maturing weak dimer with moderate acid sensitivity.
   1672..1950    +  CDS            Tnrc6b (fragment): TNR6B_MOUSE - Also known as Kiaa1093. Experimental evidence at protein level: Swiss-Prot protein existence level 1. Plays a role in RNA-mediated gene silencing by both micro- RNAs (miRNAs) and short interfering RNAs (siRNAs). Required for miRNA- dependent translational repression and siRNA-dependent endonucleolytic cleavage of complementary mRNAs by argonaute family proteins. As scaffolding protein associates with argonaute proteins bound to partially complementary mRNAs and simultaneously can recruit CCR4-NOT and PAN deadenylase complexes. From Mus musculus (Mouse).
   1979..2203    +  polyA_signal   bGH poly(A) signal: bovine growth hormone polyadenylation signal
   2207..2228    +  promoter       SV40 promoter (fragment): SV40 enhancer and early promoter
   2249..2677    +  rep_origin     f1 ori (sequence partly withheld): f1 bacteriophage origin of replication; arrow indicates direction of (+) strand synthesis
   2691..3020    +  promoter       SV40 promoter: SV40 enhancer and early promoter
   3087..3878    +  CDS            neo: KKA2_KLEPN - Also known as kan, nptII. Experimental evidence at protein level: Swiss-Prot protein existence level 1. Resistance to kanamycin, neomycin, paromomycin, ribostamycin, butirosin and gentamicin B. From Klebsiella pneumoniae.
   3902..4060    +  CDS            ble (fragment): BLE_KLEPN - Experimental evidence at protein level: Swiss-Prot protein existence level 1. Binding protein with a strong affinity to the bleomycin family of antibiotics. Binds to CL990; an antimitotic-antibiotic compound. From Klebsiella pneumoniae.
   4055..4176    +  polyA_signal   SV40 poly(A) signal: SV40 polyadenylation signal
   4249..4265    -  protein_bind   lac operator: The lac repressor binds to the lac operator to inhibit transcription in E. coli. This inhibition can be relieved by adding lactose or isopropyl-β-D-thiogalactopyranoside (IPTG). lac repressor encoded by lacI
   4273..4303    -  promoter       lac promoter: promoter for the E. coli lac operon
   4318..4339    -  protein_bind   CAP binding site: CAP binding activates transcription in the presence of cAMP. E. coli catabolite activator protein
   4352..4444    -  CDS            lacI (fragment): lac repressor; lacI; The lac repressor binds to the lac operator to inhibit transcription in E. coli. This inhibition can be relieved by adding lactose or isopropyl-β-D-thiogalactopyranoside (IPTG).
   4627..5212    -  rep_origin     ori: high-copy-number ColE1/pMB1/pBR322/pUC origin of replication
   5383..6243    -  CDS            AmpR: β-lactamase; bla; confers resistance to ampicillin, carbenicillin, and related antibiotics
   6244..6348    -  promoter       AmpR promoter: bla
>Addgene plasmid #42025 | pmyc-GFP-TNRC6B-(997-1084)-NES-mut | depositor full sequence | sequence record 56809 | pmyc-GFP-TNRC6B-(997-1084)-NES-mut sequence 6379 bps
GACGGATCGGGAGATCTCCCGATCCCCTATGGTGCACTCTCAGTACAATCTGCTCTGATGCCGCATAGTT
AAGCCAGTATCTGCTCCCTGCTTGTGTGTTGGAGGTCGCTGAGTAGTGCGCGAGCAAAATTTAAGCTACA
ACAAGGCAAGGCTTGACCGACAATTGCATGAAGAATCTGCTTAGGGTTAGGCGTTTTGCGCTGCTTCGCG
ATGTACGGGCCAGATATACGCGTTGACATTGATTATTGACTAGTTATTAATAGTAATCAATTACGGGGTC
ATTAGTTCATAGCCCATATATGGAGTTCCGCGTTACATAACTTACGGTAAATGGCCCGCCTGGCTGACCG
CCCAACGACCCCCGCCCATTGACGTCAATAATGACGTATGTTCCCATAGTAACGCCAATAGGGACTTTCC
ATTGACGTCAATGGGTGGAGTATTTACGGTAAACTGCCCACTTGGCAGTACATCAAGTGTATCATATGCC
AAGTACGCCCCCTATTGACGTCAATGACGGTAAATGGCCCGCCTGGCATTATGCCCAGTACATGACCTTA
TGGGACTTTCCTACTTGGCAGTACATCTACGTATTAGTCATCGCTATTACCATGGTGATGCGGTTTTGGC
AGTACATCAATGGGCGTGGATAGCGGTTTGACTCACGGGGATTTCCAAGTCTCCACCCCATTGACGTCAA
TGGGAGTTTGTTTTGGCACCAAAATCAACGGGACTTTCCAAAATGTCGTAACAACTCCGCCCCATTGACG
CAAATGGGCGGTAGGCGTGTACGGTGGGAGGTCTATATAAGCAGAGCTCTCTGGCTAACTAGAGAACCCA
CTGCTTACTGGCTTATCGAAATTAATACGACTCACTATAGGGAGACCCAAGCTGGCTAGCCCACCAATGG
AACAAAAACTCATCTCAGAAGAGGATCTGTCCGGCGGCATGGTGAGCAAGGGCGAGGAGCTGTTCACCGG
GGTGGTGCCCATCCTGGTCGAGCTGGACGGCGACGTAAACGGCCACAAGTTCAGCGTGTCCGGCGAGGGC
GAGGGCGATGCCACCTACGGCAAGCTGACCCTGAAGTTCATCTGCACCACCGGCAAGCTGCCCGTGCCCT
GGCCCACCCTCGTGACCACCCTGACCTACGGCGTGCAGTGCTTCAGCCGCTACCCCGACCACATGAAGCA
GCACGACTTCTTCAAGTCCGCCATGCCCGAAGGCTACGTCCAGGAGCGCACCATCTTCTTCAAGGACGAC
GGCAACTACAAGACCCGCGCCGAGGTGAAGTTCGAGGGCGACACCCTGGTGAACCGCATCGAGCTGAAGG
GCATCGACTTCAAGGAGGACGGCAACATCCTGGGGCACAAGCTGGAGTACAACTACAACAGCCACAACGT
CTATATCATGGCCGACAAGCAGAAGAACGGCATCAAGGTGAACTTCAAGATCCGCCACAACATCGAGGAC
GGCAGCGTGCAGCTCGCCGACCACTACCAGCAGAACACCCCCATCGGCGACGGCCCCGTGCTGCTGCCCG
ACAACCACTACCTGAGCACCCAGTCCGCCCTGAGCAAAGACCCCAACGAGAAGCGCGATCACATGGTCCT
GCTGGAGTTCGTGACCGCCGCCGGGATCACTCTCGGCATGGACGAGCTGTACAAGAAGCTTCTCAAAGGA
GGAAACAATGATTCATGGATGAATCCTGCCGCCAAACAGGCTTCAAATGCCGGAGCTCTGAGTCAGACTG
AAGATAATCCAAGCAGCAAAATGGATTTGTCTGTAGGAAGCCTTTCAGATAAAAAATTTGATGTGGACAA
GCGAGCGATGAATCTCGGGGATTTTAATGATATCATGAGGAAGGATCGATCTGGGTTCCGTCCACCTAAT
TCCAAAGACATGGGAACCACAGATAGTGGGCCTTATTTTGAGAAGGGCTGATCTAGAGGGCCCGTTTAAA
CCCGCTGATCAGCCTCGACTGTGCCTTCTAGTTGCCAGCCATCTGTTGTTTGCCCCTCCCCCGTGCCTTC
CTTGACCCTGGAAGGTGCCACTCCCACTGTCCTTTCCTAATAAAATGAGGAAATTGCATCGCATTGTCTG
AGTAGGTGTCATTCTATTCTGGGGGGTGGGGTGGGGCAGGACAGCAAGGGGGAGGATTGGGAAGACAATA
GCAGGCATGCTGGGGATGCGGTGGGCTCTATGGCTTCTGAGGCGGAAAGAACCAGCTGGGGCTCTAGGGG
GTATCCCC
[124 nt withheld, positions 2249-2372]
C
[91 nt withheld, positions 2374-2464]
A
[49 nt withheld, positions 2466-2514]
CCTTTGACGTTGGAGTCCACGTTCTTT
[37 nt withheld, positions 2542-2578]
ACCCTATCTCGGTCTATTCTTTTGATTTATAAGGGATTTTGCCGATTTCGGCCTATTGGTTAAAAAATGA
GCTGATTTAACAAAAATTTAACGCGAATTAATTCTGTGGAATGTGTGTCAGTTAGGGTGTGGAAAGTCCC
CAGGCTCCCCAGCAGGCAGAAGTATGCAAAGCATGCATCTCAATTAGTCAGCAACCAGGTGTGGAAAGTC
CCCAGGCTCCCCAGCAGGCAGAAGTATGCAAAGCATGCATCTCAATTAGTCAGCAACCATAGTCCCGCCC
CTAACTCCGCCCATCCCGCCCCTAACTCCGCCCAGTTCCGCCCATTCTCCGCCCCATGGCTGACTAATTT
TTTTTATTTATGCAGAGGCCGAGGCCGCCTCTGCCTCTGAGCTATTCCAGAAGTAGTGAGGAGGCTTTTT
TGGAGGCCTAGGCTTTTGCAAAAAGCTCCCGGGAGCTTGTATATCCATTTTCGGATCTGATCAAGAGACA
GGATGAGGATCGTTTCGCATGATTGAACAAGATGGATTGCACGCAGGTTCTCCGGCCGCTTGGGTGGAGA
GGCTATTCGGCTATGACTGGGCACAACAGACAATCGGCTGCTCTGATGCCGCCGTGTTCCGGCTGTCAGC
GCAGGGGCGCCCGGTTCTTTTTGTCAAGACCGACCTGTCCGGTGCCCTGAATGAACTGCAGGACGAGGCA
GCGCGGCTATCGTGGCTGGCCACGACGGGCGTTCCTTGCGCAGCTGTGCTCGACGTTGTCACTGAAGCGG
GAAGGGACTGGCTGCTATTGGGCGAAGTGCCGGGGCAGGATCTCCTGTCATCTCACCTTGCTCCTGCCGA
GAAAGTATCCATCATGGCTGATGCAATGCGGCGGCTGCATACGCTTGATCCGGCTACCTGCCCATTCGAC
CACCAAGCGAAACATCGCATCGAGCGAGCACGTACTCGGATGGAAGCCGGTCTTGTCGATCAGGATGATC
TGGACGAAGAGCATCAGGGGCTCGCGCCAGCCGAACTGTTCGCCAGGCTCAAGGCGCGCATGCCCGACGG
CGAGGATCTCGTCGTGACCCATGGCGATGCCTGCTTGCCGAATATCATGGTGGAAAATGGCCGCTTTTCT
GGATTCATCGACTGTGGCCGGCTGGGTGTGGCGGACCGCTATCAGGACATAGCGTTGGCTACCCGTGATA
TTGCTGAAGAGCTTGGCGGCGAATGGGCTGACCGCTTCCTCGTGCTTTACGGTATCGCCGCTCCCGATTC
GCAGCGCATCGCCTTCTATCGCCTTCTTGACGAGTTCTTCTGAGCGGGACTCTGGGGTTCGAAATGACCG
ACCAAGCGACGCCCAACCTGCCATCACGAGATTTCGATTCCACCGCCGCCTTCTATGAAAGGTTGGGCTT
CGGAATCGTTTTCCGGGACGCCGGCTGGATGATCCTCCAGCGCGGGGATCTCATGCTGGAGTTCTTCGCC
CACCCCAACTTGTTTATTGCAGCTTATAATGGTTACAAATAAAGCAATAGCATCACAAATTTCACAAATA
AAGCATTTTTTTCACTGCATTCTAGTTGTGGTTTGTCCAAACTCATCAATGTATCTTATCATGTCTGTAT
ACCGTCGACCTCTAGCTAGAGCTTGGCGTAATCATGGTCATAGCTGTTTCCTGTGTGAAATTGTTATCCG
CTCACAATTCCACACAACATACGAGCCGGAAGCATAAAGTGTAAAGCCTGGGGTGCCTAATGAGTGAGCT
AACTCACATTAATTGCGTTGCGCTCACTGCCCGCTTTCCAGTCGGGAAACCTGTCGTGCCAGCTGCATTA
ATGAATCGGCCAACGCGCGGGGAGAGGCGGTTTGCGTATTGGGCGCTCTTCCGCTTCCTCGCTCACTGAC
TCGCTGCGCTCGGTCGTTCGGCTGCGGCGAGCGGTATCAGCTCACTCAAAGGCGGTAATACGGTTATCCA
CAGAATCAGGGGATAACGCAGGAAAGAACATGTGAGCAAAAGGCCAGCAAAAGGCCAGGAACCGTAAAAA
GGCCGCGTTGCTGGCGTTTTTCCATAGGCTCCGCCCCCCTGACGAGCATCACAAAAATCGACGCTCAAGT
CAGAGGTGGCGAAACCCGACAGGACTATAAAGATACCAGGCGTTTCCCCCTGGAAGCTCCCTCGTGCGCT
CTCCTGTTCCGACCCTGCCGCTTACCGGATACCTGTCCGCCTTTCTCCCTTCGGGAAGCGTGGCGCTTTC
TCATAGCTCACGCTGTAGGTATCTCAGTTCGGTGTAGGTCGTTCGCTCCAAGCTGGGCTGTGTGCACGAA
CCCCCCGTTCAGCCCGACCGCTGCGCCTTATCCGGTAACTATCGTCTTGAGTCCAACCCGGTAAGACACG
ACTTATCGCCACTGGCAGCAGCCACTGGTAACAGGATTAGCAGAGCGAGGTATGTAGGCGGTGCTACAGA
GTTCTTGAAGTGGTGGCCTAACTACGGCTACACTAGAAGAACAGTATTTGGTATCTGCGCTCTGCTGAAG
CCAGTTACCTTCGGAAAAAGAGTTGGTAGCTCTTGATCCGGCAAACAAACCACCGCTGGTAGCGGTTTTT
TTGTTTGCAAGCAGCAGATTACGCGCAGAAAAAAAGGATCTCAAGAAGATCCTTTGATCTTTTCTACGGG
GTCTGACGCTCAGTGGAACGAAAACTCACGTTAAGGGATTTTGGTCATGAGATTATCAAAAAGGATCTTC
ACCTAGATCCTTTTAAATTAAAAATGAAGTTTTAAATCAATCTAAAGTATATATGAGTAAACTTGGTCTG
ACAGTTACCAATGCTTAATCAGTGAGGCACCTATCTCAGCGATCTGTCTATTTCGTTCATCCATAGTTGC
CTGACTCCCCGTCGTGTAGATAACTACGATACGGGAGGGCTTACCATCTGGCCCCAGTGCTGCAATGATA
CCGCGAGACCCACGCTCACCGGCTCCAGATTTATCAGCAATAAACCAGCCAGCCGGAAGGGCCGAGCGCA
GAAGTGGTCCTGCAACTTTATCCGCCTCCATCCAGTCTATTAATTGTTGCCGGGAAGCTAGAGTAAGTAG
TTCGCCAGTTAATAGTTTGCGCAACGTTGTTGCCATTGCTACAGGCATCGTGGTGTCACGCTCGTCGTTT
GGTATGGCTTCATTCAGCTCCGGTTCCCAACGATCAAGGCGAGTTACATGATCCCCCATGTTGTGCAAAA
AAGCGGTTAGCTCCTTCGGTCCTCCGATCGTTGTCAGAAGTAAGTTGGCCGCAGTGTTATCACTCATGGT
TATGGCAGCACTGCATAATTCTCTTACTGTCATGCCATCCGTAAGATGCTTTTCTGTGACTGGTGAGTAC
TCAACCAAGTCATTCTGAGAATAGTGTATGCGGCGACCGAGTTGCTCTTGCCCGGCGTCAATACGGGATA
ATACCGCGCCACATAGCAGAACTTTAAAAGTGCTCATCATTGGAAAACGTTCTTCGGGGCGAAAACTCTC
AAGGATCTTACCGCTGTTGAGATCCAGTTCGATGTAACCCACTCGTGCACCCAACTGATCTTCAGCATCT
TTTACTTTCACCAGCGTTTCTGGGTGAGCAAAAACAGGAAGGCAAAATGCCGCAAAAAAGGGAATAAGGG
CGACACGGAAATGTTGAATACTCATACTCTTCCTTTTTCAATATTATTGAAGCATTTATCAGGGTTATTG
TCTCATGAGCGGATACATATTTGAATGTATTTAGAAAAATAAACAAATAGGGGTTCCGCGCACATTTCCC
CGAAAAGTGCCACCTGACGTC
