>Addgene plasmid #42025 | pmyc-GFP-TNRC6B-(997-1084)-NES-mut | addgene partial sequence | sequence record 59551 | EGFP_C
GACGAGCTGTACAAGTCCGGCGGCAAGCTTCTCAAAGGAGGAAACAATGATTCATGGATGAATCCTGCCG
CCAAACAGGCTTCAAATGCCGGAGCTCTGAGTCAGACTGAAGATAATCCAAGCAGCAAAATGGATTTGTC
TGTAGGAAGCCTTTCAGATAAAAAATTTGATGTGGACAAGCGAGCGATGAATCTCGGGGATTTTAATGAT
ATCATGAGGAAGGATCGATCTGGGTTCCGTCCACCTAATTCCAAAGACATGGGAACCACAGATAGTGGGC
CTTATTTTGAGAAGGGCTGATCTAGAGGGCCCGTTTAAACCCGCTGATCAGCCTCGACTGTGCCTTCTAG
TTGCCAGCCATCTGTTGTTTGCCCCTCCCCCGTGCCTTCCTTGACCCTGGAAGGTGCCACTCCCACTGTC
CTTTCCTAATAAAATGAGGAAATTGCATCGCATTGTCTGAGTAGGTGTCATTCTATTCTGGGGGGTGGGG
TGGGGCAGGACAGCAAGGGGGAGGATTGGGAAGACAATAGCAGGCATGCTGGGGATGCGGTGGGCTCTAT
GGCTTCTGAGGCGGAAAGAACCAGCTGGGGCTCTAGGGGGTATCCCC
[124 nt withheld, positions 608-731]
C
[91 nt withheld, positions 733-823]
A
[49 nt withheld, positions 825-873]
CCTTTGACGTTGGAGTCCACGTTCTTT
[37 nt withheld, positions 901-937]
ACCCTATCTCGGTCTATTCTTTTGATTTATAAGGGATTTTGCCGATTTCGGCCTATTGGTTAAAAA
