>Addgene plasmid #42025 | pmyc-GFP-TNRC6B-(997-1084)-NES-mut | addgene partial sequence | sequence record 59885 | CMV-F 5'-CGCAAATGGGCGGTAGGCGTG-3'
AGCAGAGCTCTCTGGCTAACTAGAGAACCCACTGCTTACTGGCTTATCGAAATTAATACGACTCACTATA
GGGAGACCCAAGCTGGCTAGCCCACCATGGAACAAAAACTCATCTCAGAAGAGGATCTGTCCGGCGGCAT
GGTGAGCAAGGGCGAGGAGCTGTTCACCGGGGTGGTGCCCATCCTGGTCGAGCTGGACGGCGACGTAAAC
GGCCACAAGTTCAGCGTGTCCGGCGAGGGCGAGGGCGATGCCACCTACGGCAAGCTGACCCTGAAGTTCA
TCTGCACCACCGGCAAGCTGCCCGTGCCCTGGCCCACCCTCGTGACCACCCTGACCTACGGCGTGCAGTG
CTTCAGCCGCTACCCCGACCACATGAAGCAGCACGACTTCTTCAAGTCCGCCATGCCCGAAGGCTACGTC
CAGGAGCGCACCATCTTCTTCAAGGACGACGGCAACTACAAGACCCGCGCCGAGGTGAAGTTCGAGGGCG
ACACCCTGGTGAACCGCATCGAGCTGAAGGGCATCGACTTCAAGGAGGACGGCAACATCCTGGGGCACAA
GCTGGAGTACAACTACAACAGCCACAACGTCTATATCATGGCCGACAAGCAGAAGAACGGCATCAAGGTG
AACTTCAAGATCCGCCACAACATCGAGGACGGCAGCGTGCAGCTCGCCGACCACTACCAGCAGAACACCC
CCATCGGCGACGGCCCCGTGCTGCTGCCCGACAACCACTACCTGAGCACCCAGTCCGCCCTGAGCAAAGA
CCCCAACGAGAAGCGCGATCACATGGTCCTGCTGGAGTTCGTGACCGCCGCCGGGATCACTCTCGGCATG
GACGAGCTGTACAAGTCCGGCGGCAAGCTTCTCAAAGGAGGAAACAATGATTCATGGATGAATCCTGCCG
CCAAACAGGCTTCAAATGCCGGAGCTCTGAGTCAGACTGA
